>Addgene plasmid #50518 | pGFP FRNK | depositor partial sequence | sequence record 75450 | insert only
ATGGAATCCAGAAGACAGGCTACCGTGTCCTGGGACTCTGGAGGGTCTGATGAAGCACCACCCAAGCCCA
GCAGACCTGGTTATCCTAGCCCGAGATCCAGTGAAGGATTTTATCCCAGCCCACAGCACATGGTCCAGAC
CAATCACTACCAGGTCTCTGGCTACCCGGGTTCCCATGGAATCCCAGCCATGGCTGGCAGCATTTACCAA
GGTCAGGCATCTCTTCTGGACCAGACAGAATTGTGGAATCACAGACCTCAGGAGATGTCCATGTGGCAGC
CCAGTGTGGAGGATTCGGCAGCTTTGGACCTTCGAGGGATGGGACAGGTGCTTCCCCCTCACCTGATGGA
AGAGCGGCTAATCCGACAGCAGCAGGAAATGGAAGAAGACCAGCGCTGGCTGGAGAAGGAAGAGCGATTC
CTGAAACCTGATGTGAGGCTCTCTCGAGGCAGCATCGACAGGGAAGACGGGAGTTTTCAGGGTCCGACTG
GAAACCAACACATCTATCAGCCTGTGGGGAAGCCAGATCCTGCAGCTCCACCAAAGAAACCTCCTCGCCC
TGGAGCACCTGGCCACCTAAGCAACCTGTCCAGCATCAGCAGCCCTGCAGACAGCTACAATGAGGGTGTC
AAGCTTCAGCCCCAGGAAATCAGCCCCCCTCCCACTGCCAACCTTGACCGGTCCAATGACAAGGTATATG
AAAATGTGACAGGCCTAGTGAAGGCTGTCATCGAGATGTCCAGCAAAATCCAGCCAGCTCCTCCAGAAGA
GTACGTCCCTATGGTGAAGGAAGTTGGCCTGGCCCTGCGGACCTTACTAGCCACGGTGGATGAGACCATT
CCTGCTCTTCCAGCCAGCACTCATCGAGAGATCGAGATGGCACAGAAGCTGCTGAACTCCGACTTAGGCG
AGCTCATCAGCAAGATGAAGCTGGCGCAGCAGTACGTCATGACCAGCCTGCAGCAGGAGTATAAGAAGCA
GATGCTGACAGCTGCTCACGCCCTGGCTGTGGATGCCAAGAACCTACTTGATGTTATTGATCAAGCAAGA
CTGAAAATGCTAGGGCAGACACGGCCACACTGA
