>Addgene plasmid #50518 | pGFP FRNK | addgene partial sequence | sequence record 78305 | EGFP-C 5'-CATGGTCCTGCTGGAGTTCGTG-3'
GAGCTGTACAAGGGAGGCGGATCCATGGAATCCAGAAGACAGGCTACCGTGTCCTGGGACTCTGGAGGGT
CTGATGAAGCACCACCCAAGCCCAGCAGACCTGGTTATCCTAGCCCGAGATCCAGTGAAGGATTTTATCC
CAGCCCACAGCACATGGTCCAGACCAATCACTACCAGGTCTCTGGCTACCCGGGTTCCCATGGAATCCCA
GCCATGGCTGGCAGCATTTACCAAGGTCAGGCATCTCTTCTGGACCAGACAGAATTGTGGAATCACAGAC
CTCAGGAGATGTCCATGTGGCAGCCCAGTGTGGAGGATTCGGCAGCTTTGGACCTTCGAGGGATGGGACA
GGTGCTTCCCCCTCACCTGATGGAAGAGCGGCTAATCCGACAGCAGCAGGAAATGGAAGAAGACCAGCGC
TGGCTGGAGAAGGAAGAGCGATTCCTGAAACCTGATGTGAGGCTCTCTCGAGGCAGCATCGACAGGGAAG
ACGGGAGTTTTCAGGGTCCGACTGGAAACCAACACATCTATCAGCCTGTGGGGAAGCCAGATCCTGCAGC
TCCACCAAAGAAACCTCCTCGCCCTGGAGCACCTGGCCACCTAAGCAACCTGTCCAGCATCAGCAGCCCT
GCAGACAGCTACAATGAGGGTGTCAAGCTTCAGCCCCAGGAAATCAGCCCCCCTCCCACTGCCAACCTTG
ACCGGTCCAATGACAAGGTATATGAAAATGTGACAGGCCTAGTGAAGGCTGTCATCGAGATGTCCAGCAA
AATCCAGCCAGCTCCTCCAGAAGAGTACGTCCCTATGGTGAAGGAAGTTGGCCTGGCCCTGCGGACCTTA
CTAGCCACGGTGGATGAGACCATTCCTGCTCTTCCAGCCAGCACTCATCGAGAGATCGAGATGGCACAGA
AGCTGCTGAACTCCGACTT
