[The description below was written by a language model from this plasmid's Addgene catalogue record.]
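Description:
pGFP FRNK is a mammalian expression plasmid built on the pGZ21dxZ backbone, a laboratory-made vector that supplies an N-terminal GFP tag. It is propagated in E. coli under ampicillin selection. The record does not state the origin of replication, gives the copy number as unknown, and lists no mammalian selection marker. No feature table is provided, so the description rests on the catalogue fields alone.

The insert is a truncated form of mouse focal adhesion kinase (FAK, gene PTK2), covering nucleotides 2186–3268 of the coding sequence and cloned between BamHI and XbaI sites, both of which remain intact. As the plasmid name indicates, this fragment corresponds to FRNK (FAK-related non-kinase), the C-terminal portion of FAK. FRNK lacks the kinase domain and is generally used as a dominant-negative inhibitor of endogenous FAK, because it competes for localization at focal adhesions. Expression is driven by the CMV promoter, a strong constitutive promoter in most mammalian cell lines, and produces a GFP–FRNK fusion protein. The fluorescent tag is GFP21, a variant whose sequence resembles YFP but whose excitation and emission properties are similar to those of GFP, so it can be imaged with standard GFP settings.

The associated work concerns how Shc and FAK regulate cell motility and directionality under modulation by PTEN. In that context, the construct suits transfection experiments in which FAK signalling is perturbed while expressing cells are identified by fluorescence and the subcellular localization of the fusion protein is followed.
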