Addgene plasmid #50518: pGFP FRNK
Purpose: This plasmid contains GFP21, which has a sequence similar to YFP, but emission/excitation similar to GFP.
Depositing lab: Kenneth Yamada. Depositing organization: National Institute of Dental and Craniofacial Research (NIDCR). Publication: Shc and FAK differentially regulate cell motility and directionality modulated by PTEN. Gu J, Tamura M, Pankov R, Danen EH, Takino T, Matsumoto K, Yamada KM. J Cell Biol. 1999 Jul 26;146(2):389-403. 10.1083/jcb.146.2.389 PubMed 10427092.
Backbone
  Vector backbone: pGZ21dxZ
  Backbone manufacturer: Yamada Lab, Tamura et al., Science 280: 1614-7 (1998)
  Vector type: Mammalian Expression
Growth in bacteria
  Bacterial resistance: Ampicillin, 100 μg/mL
  Growth temperature: 37°C
  Growth strain: DH5alpha
  Copy number: Unknown
Gene/Insert
  Gene/Insert name: protein tyrosine kinase, mutated (alt names: FAK; PTK2)
  Species: M. musculus (mouse)
  Mutation: truncated (NT2186-3268)
  Promoter: CMV
  Tag / fusion protein: GFP (N terminal on backbone)
  Cloning method: Restriction Enzyme; 5′ cloning site BamHI (not destroyed); 3′ cloning site XbaI (not destroyed)
  Sequencing primers: 5′ GFP FW (AAAGACCCCAACGAGAAGCG); 3′ GFP ASO (TTGTAACCATTATAAGCTGC)
Terms and licenses: Academic/Nonprofit Terms; Industry Terms: Not Available to Industry
How to cite: pGFP FRNK was a gift from Kenneth Yamada (Addgene plasmid # 50518 ; http://n2t.net/addgene:50518 ; RRID:Addgene_50518)
